Addgene plasmid #119688: pBMN mCherry-p62(W340A/ΔUBD)
Purpose: For mammalian expression of LIR mutant p62 without its UBD
Depositing lab: Michael Lazarou. Depositing organization: Monash University. Publication: LC3/GABARAPs drive ubiquitin-independent recruitment of Optineurin and NDP52 to amplify mitophagy. Padman BS, Nguyen TN, Uoselis L, Skulsuppaisarn M, Nguyen LK, Lazarou M. Nat Commun. 2019 Jan 24;10(1):408. doi: 10.1038/s41467-019-08335-6. PubMed 30679426.
Backbone
  Vector backbone: pBMN
  Vector type: Mammalian Expression, Retroviral
Growth in bacteria
  Bacterial resistance: Ampicillin, 100 μg/mL
  Growth temperature: 37°C
  Growth strain: NEB Stable
  Copy number: High Copy
Gene/Insert
  Gene/Insert name: p62 (alt name: SQSTM1)
  Species: H. sapiens (human)
  Insert size (bp): 1158
  Mutation: W340A & UBD deletion (1-385)
  Entrez Gene: SQSTM1 (a.k.a. A170, DMRV, EBIAP, FTDALS3, NADGP, OSIL, PDB3, ZIP3, p60, p62, p62B)
  Tag / fusion protein: mCherry (N terminal on insert)
  Cloning method: Gibson Cloning
Terms and licenses: Academic/Nonprofit Terms; Industry Terms: Not Available to Industry
How to cite: pBMN mCherry-p62(W340A/ΔUBD) was a gift from Michael Lazarou (Addgene plasmid # 119688 ; http://n2t.net/addgene:119688 ; RRID:Addgene_119688)
