[The description below was written by a language model from this plasmid's Addgene catalogue record and pLannotate feature annotations shown in this document.]
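Description:
pBMN mCherry-p62(W340A/ΔUBD) is a Moloney murine leukemia virus-based retroviral vector for expressing a mutant form of human p62 (SQSTM1) in mammalian cells. It is maintained in E. coli through a high-copy ColE1/pUC-type origin and selected with ampicillin via the β-lactamase gene and its native promoter. The retroviral portion comprises a 5' MMLV LTR, the Ψ packaging signal, a truncated gag segment lacking its start codon, and a pol region carrying the splice acceptor, followed by the insert and a 3' LTR. No separate internal promoter is annotated, so expression presumably comes from the 5' LTR. No mammalian selection marker is annotated either, leaving mCherry fluorescence as the obvious way to identify transduced cells. The 3' LTR region is annotated as two adjacent pieces, one matching a ΔU3 fragment, so the record does not make clear whether the vector is self-inactivating. As the viral structural genes are absent or truncated, producing virus would require packaging functions supplied in trans.

The payload is a single fusion reading frame: mCherry at the N terminus, a short stretch of residual multiple cloning site as linker, then residues 1–385 of p62. This truncation removes the C-terminal ubiquitin-binding domain, and the W340A substitution disrupts the LC3-interacting region (LIR), so the protein should be impaired in engaging both ubiquitinated cargo and LC3/GABARAP proteins. The associated study concerns recruitment of autophagy receptors during mitophagy, where such a red-fluorescent mutant can be used to test how these two interactions contribute to receptor localisation. The sequenced record also shows a small lacI fragment and a bacterial IS1 insertion element in the backbone, outside the viral cassette. The record does not explain the origin of the IS1 element.
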