Features (pLannotate 1.2.2; 14 found; start..end, strand, type, name):
    228..819     +  LTR            LTR: long terminal repeat from Moloney murine leukemia virus
    882..1239    +  misc_feature   MMLV Ψ: packaging signal of Moloney murine leukemia virus (MMLV)
   1304..1720    +  CDS            gag (truncated): truncated Moloney murine leukemia virus (MMLV) gag gene lacking the start codon
   1730..2104    +  misc_feature   pol region: Moloney murine leukemia virus (MMLV) pol region containing the splice acceptor site
   2113..2820    +  CDS            mCherry: mCherry is a basic (constitutively fluorescent) red fluorescent protein published in 2004, derived from Discosoma sp.. It is reported to be a very rapidly-maturing monomer with low acid sensitivity.
   2821..2848    +  misc_feature   MCS (fragment): multiple cloning site
   2851..4005    +  CDS            SQSTM1 (fragment): SQSTM_HUMAN - Also known as ORCA, OSIL. Experimental evidence at protein level: Swiss-Prot protein existence level 1. Autophagy receptor required for selective macroautophagy (aggrephagy). Functions as a bridge between polyubiquitinated cargo and autophagosomes. Interacts directly with both the cargo to become degraded and an autophagy modifier of the MAP1 LC3 family (PubMed:16286508, PubMed:20168092, PubMed:24128730, PubMed:28404643, PubMed:22622177). Along with WDFY3, involved in the formation and autophagic degradation of cytoplasmic ubiquitin-containing inclusions (p62 bodies, ALIS/aggreso
   4080..4201    +  LTR            3' LTR (ΔU3) (fragment): self-inactivating 3' long terminal repeat (LTR) from Moloney murine leukemia virus
   4202..4671    +  LTR            LTR: long terminal repeat from Moloney murine leukemia virus
   4737..4789    -  CDS            lacI (fragment): lac repressor; lacI; The lac repressor binds to the lac operator to inhibit transcription in E. coli. This inhibition can be relieved by adding lactose or isopropyl-β-D-thiogalactopyranoside (IPTG).
   4972..5560    -  rep_origin     ori: high-copy-number ColE1/pMB1/pBR322/pUC origin of replication
   5724..6584    -  CDS            AmpR: β-lactamase; bla; confers resistance to ampicillin, carbenicillin, and related antibiotics
   6585..6689    -  promoter       AmpR promoter: bla
   6834..7601    -  mobile_element IS1: prokaryotic transposable element IS1
>Addgene plasmid #119688 | pBMN mCherry-p62(W340A/ΔUBD) | addgene full sequence | sequence record 233065 | Addgene NGS Result
CAATGTGCATGAATGCTGCAATATTCCTGTTACCAAAGCTAGTATAAATAAAAATAGATAAACGTGGAAA
TTACTTAGAGTTTCTGTCATTAACGTTTCCTTCCTCAGTTGACAACATAAATGCGCTGCTGAGAAGCCAG
TTTGCATCTGTCAGGATCAATTTCCCATTATGCCAGTCATATTAATTACTAGTCAATTAGTTGATTTTTA
TTTTTGACATATACATGTGAAAGACCCCACCTGTAGGTTTGGCAAGCTAGCTTAAGTAACGCCATTTTGC
AAGGCATGGAAAAATACATAACTGAGAATAGAAAAGTTCAGATCAAGGTCAGGAACAGATGGAACAGCTG
AATATGGGCCAAACAGGATATCTGTGGTAAGCAGTTCCTGCCCCGGCTCAGGGCCAAGAACAGATGGAAC
AGCTGAATATGGGCCAAACAGGATATCTGTGGTAAGCAGTTCCTGCCCCGGCTCAGGGCCAAGAACAGAT
GGTCCCCAGATGCGGTCCAGCCCTCAGCAGTTTCTAGAGAACCATCAGATGTTTCCAGGGTGCCCCAAGG
ACCTGAAATGACCCTGTGCCTTATTTGAACTAACCAATCAGTTCGCTTCTCGCTTCTGTTCGCGCGCTTC
TGCTCCCCGAGCTCAATAAAAGAGCCCACAACCCCTCACTCGGCGCGCCAGTCCTCCGATTGACTGAGTC
GCCCGGGTACCCGTGTATCCAATAAACCCTCTTGCAGTTGCATCCGACTTGTGGTCTCGCTGTTCCTTGG
GAGGGTCTCCTCTGAGTGATTGACTACCCGTCAGCGGGGGTCTTTCATTTGGGGGCTCGTCCGGGATCGG
GAGACCCCTGCCCAGGGACCACCGACCCACCACCGGGAGGTAAGCTGGCCAGCAACTTATCTGTGTCTGT
CCGATTGTCTAGTGTCTATGACTGATTTTATGCGCCTGCGTCGGTACTAGTTAGCTAACTAGCTCTGTAT
CTGGCGGACCCGTGGTGGAACTGACGAGTTCGGAACACCCGGCCGCAACCCTGGGAGACGTCCCAGGGAC
TTCGGGGGCCGTTTTTGTGGCCCGACCTGAGTCCAAAAATCCCGATCGTTTTGGACTCTTTGGTGCACCC
CCCTTAGAGGAGGGATATGTGGTTCTGGTAGGAGACGAGAACCTAAAACAGTTCCCGCCTCCGTCTGAAT
TTTTGCTTTCGGTTTGGGACCGAAGCCGCGCCGCGCGTCTTGTCTGCTGCAGCATCGTTCTGTGTTGTCT
CTGTCTGACTGTGTTTCTGTATTTGTCTGAAAATATGGGCCCGGGCCAGACTGTTACCACTCCCTTAAGT
TTGACCTTAGGTCACTGGAAAGATGTCGAGCGGATCGCTCACAACCAGTCGGTAGATGTCAAGAAGAGAC
GTTGGGTTACCTTCTGCTCTGCAGAATGGCCAACCTTTAACGTCGGATGGCCGCGAGACGGCACCTTTAA
CCGAGACCTCATCACCCAGGTTAAGATCAAGGTCTTTTCACCTGGCCCGCATGGACACCCAGACCAGGTC
CCCTACATCGTGACCTGGGAAGCCTTGGCTTTTGACCCCCCTCCCTGGGTCAAGCCCTTTGTACACCCTA
AGCCTCCGCCTCCTCTTCCTCCATCCGCCCCGTCTCTCCCCCTTGAACCTCCTCGTTCGACCCCGCCTCG
ATCCTCCCTTTATCCAGCCCTCACTCCTTCTCTAGGCGCCCCCATATGGCCATATGAGATCTTATATGGG
GCACCCCCGCCCCTTGTAAACTTCCCTGACCCTGACATGACAAGAGTTACTAACAGCCCCTCTCTCCAAG
CTCACTTACAGGCTCTCTACTTAGTCCAGCACGAAGTCTGGAGACCTCTGGCGGCAGCCTACCAAGAACA
ACTGGACCGACCGGTGGTACCTCACCCTTACCGAGTCGGCGACACAGTGTGGGTCCGCCGACACCAGACT
AAGAACCTAGAACCTCGCTGGAAAGGACCTTACACAGTCCTGCTGACCACCCCCACCGCCCTCAAAGTAG
ACGGCATCGCAGCTTGGATACACGCCGCCCACGTGAAGGCTGCCGACCCCGGGGGTGGACCATCCTCTAG
ACTGCCGCCACCATGGTGAGCAAGGGCGAGGAGGATAACATGGCCATCATCAAGGAGTTCATGCGCTTCA
AGGTGCACATGGAGGGCTCCGTGAACGGCCACGAGTTCGAGATCGAGGGCGAGGGCGAGGGCCGCCCCTA
CGAGGGCACCCAGACCGCCAAGCTGAAGGTGACCAAGGGTGGCCCCCTGCCCTTCGCCTGGGACATCCTG
TCCCCTCAGTTCATGTACGGCTCCAAGGCCTACGTGAAGCACCCCGCCGACATCCCCGACTACTTGAAGC
TGTCCTTCCCCGAGGGCTTCAAGTGGGAGCGCGTGATGAACTTCGAGGACGGCGGCGTGGTGACCGTGAC
CCAGGACTCCTCCCTGCAGGACGGCGAGTTCATCTACAAGGTGAAGCTGCGCGGCACCAACTTCCCCTCC
GACGGCCCCGTAATGCAGAAGAAGACCATGGGCTGGGAGGCCTCCTCCGAGCGGATGTACCCCGAGGACG
GCGCCCTGAAGGGCGAGATCAAGCAGAGGCTGAAGCTGAAGGACGGCGGCCACTACGACGCTGAGGTCAA
GACCACCTACAAGGCCAAGAAGCCCGTGCAGCTGCCCGGCGCCTACAACGTCAACATCAAGTTGGACATC
ACCTCCCACAACGAGGACTACACCATCGTGGAACAGTACGAACGCGCCGAGGGCCGCCACTCCACCGGCG
GCATGGACGAGCTGTACAAGTCCGGACTCAGATCTCGAGCTCAAGCTTGGGCGTCGCTCACCGTGAAGGC
CTACCTTCTGGGCAAGGAGGACGCGGCGCGCGAGATTCGCCGCTTCAGCTTCTGCTGCAGCCCCGAGCCT
GAGGCGGAAGCCGAGGCTGCGGCGGGTCCGGGACCCTGCGAGCGGCTGCTGAGCCGGGTGGCCGCCCTGT
TCCCCGCGCTGCGGCCTGGCGGCTTCCAGGCGCACTACCGCGATGAGGACGGGGACTTGGTTGCCTTTTC
CAGTGACGAGGAATTGACAATGGCCATGTCCTACGTGAAGGATGACATCTTCCGAATCTACATTAAAGAG
AAAAAAGAGTGCCGGCGGGACCACCGCCCACCGTGTGCTCAGGAGGCGCCCCGCAACATGGTGCACCCCA
ATGTGATCTGCGATGGCTGCAATGGGCCTGTGGTAGGAACCCGCTACAAGTGCAGCGTCTGCCCAGACTA
CGACTTGTGTAGCGTCTGCGAGGGAAAGGGCTTGCACCGGGGGCACACCAAGCTCGCATTCCCCAGCCCC
TTCGGGCACCTGTCTGAGGGCTTCTCGCACAGCCGCTGGCTCCGGAAGGTGAAACACGGACACTTCGGGT
GGCCAGGATGGGAAATGGGTCCACCAGGAAACTGGAGCCCACGTCCTCCTCGTGCAGGGGAGGCCCGCCC
TGGCCCCACGGCAGAATCAGCTTCTGGTCCATCGGAGGATCCGAGTGTGAATTTCCTAAAGAACGTTGGG
GAGAGTGTGGCAGCTGCCCTTAGCCCTCTGGGCATTGAAGTTGATATCGATGTGGAGCACGGAGGGAAAA
GAAGCCGCCTGACCCCCGTCTCTCCAGAGAGTTCCAGCACAGAGGAGAAGAGCAGCTCACAGCCAAGCAG
CTGCTGCTCTGATCCCAGCAAGCCGGGTGGGAATGTTGAGGGCGCCACGCAGTCTCTGGCGGAGCAGATG
AGAAAGATCGCCTTGGAGTCCGAGGGGCGCCCTGAGGAACAGATGGAGTCGGATAACTGTTCAGGAGGAG
ATGATGACGCGACCCATCTGTCTTCAAAAGAAGTGGACCCGTCTACAGGTGAACTCCAGTCCCTACAGAT
GCCAGAATCCGAAGGGCCAAGCTCTCTGGACCCCTCCCAGGAGGGACCCACAGGGCTGAAGGAAGCTGCC
TTGTACCCACATCTCTGAGGATCCACCGGATCTAGATAACTGATCACGATAAAATAAAAGATTTTATTTA
GTCTCCAGAAAAAGGGGGGAATGAAAGACCCCACCTGTAGGTTTGGCAAGCTAGCTTAAGTAACGCCATT
TTGCAAGGCATGGAAAAATACATAACTGAGAATAGAGAAGTTCAGATCAAGGTCAGGAACAGATGGAACA
GCTGAATATGGGCCAAACAGGATATCTGTGGTAAGCAGTTCCTGCCCCGGCTCAGGGCCAAGAACAGATG
GAACAGCTGAATATGGGCCAAACAGGATATCTGTGGTAAGCAGTTCCTGCCCCGGCTCAGGGCCAAGAAC
AGATGGTCCCCAGATGCGGTCCAGCCCTCAGCAGTTTCTAGAGAACCATCAGATGTTTCCAGGGTGCCCC
AAGGACCTGAAATGACCCTGTGCCTTATTTGAACTAACCAATCAGTTCGCTTCTCGCTTCTGTTCGCGCG
CTTCTGCTCCCCGAGCTCAATAAAAGAGCCCACAACCCCTCACTCGGGGCGCCAGTCCTCCGATTGACTG
AGTCGCCCGGGTACCCGTGTATCCAATAAACCCTCTTGCAGTTGCATCCGACTTGTGGTCTCGCTGTTCC
TTGGGAGGGTCTCCTCTGAGTGATTGACTACCCGTCAGCGGGGGTCTTTCACATGCAGCATGTATCAAAA
TTAATTTGGTTTTTTTTCTTAAGTATTTACATTAAATGGCCATAGTTGCATTAATGAATCGGCCAACGCG
CGGGGAGAGGCGGTTTGCGTATTGGGCGCTCTTCCGCTTCCTCGCTCACTGACTCGCTGCGCTCGGTCGT
TCGGCTGCGGCGAGCGGTATCAGCTCACTCAAAGGCGGTAATACGGTTATCCACAGAATCAGGGGATAAC
GCAGGAAAGAACATGTGAGCAAAAGGCCAGCAAAAGGCCAGGAACCGTAAAAAGGCCGCGTTGCTGGCGT
TTTTCCATAGGCTCCGCCCCCCTGACGAGCATCACAAAAATCGACGCTCAAGTCAGAGGTGGCGAAACCC
GACAGGACTATAAAGATACCAGGCGTTTCCCCCTGGAAGCTCCCTCGTGCGCTCTCCTGTTCCGACCCTG
CCGCTTACCGGATACCTGTCCGCCTTTCTCCCTTCGGGAAGCGTGGCGCTTTCTCATAGCTCACGCTGTA
GGTATCTCAGTTCGGTGTAGGTCGTTCGCTCCAAGCTGGGCTGTGTGCACGAACCCCCCGTTCAGCCCGA
CCGCTGCGCCTTATCCGGTAACTATCGTCTTGAGTCCAACCCGGTAAGACACGACTTATCGCCACTGGCA
GCAGCCACTGGTAACAGGATTAGCAGAGCGAGGTATGTAGGCGGTGCTACAGAGTTCTTGAAGTGGTGGC
CTAACTACGGCTACACTAGAAGAACAGTATTTGGTATCTGCGCTCTGCTGAAGCCAGTTACCTTCGGAAA
AAGAGTTGGTAGCTCTTGATCCGGCAAACAAACCACCGCTGGTAGCGGTGGTTTTTTTGTTTGCAAGCAG
CAGATTACGCGCAGAAAAAAAGGATCTCAAGAAGATCCTTTGATCTTTTCTACGGGGTCTGACGCTCAGT
GGAACGAAAACTCACGTTAAGGGATTTTGGTCATGAGATTATCAAAAAGGATCTTCACCTAGATCCTTTT
GCGGCCGGCCGCAAATCAATCTAAAGTATATATGAGTAAACTTGGTCTGACAGTTACCAATGCTTAATCA
GTGAGGCACCTATCTCAGCGATCTGTCTATTTCGTTCATCCATAGTTGCCTGACTCCCCGTCGTGTAGAT
AACTACGATACGGGAGGGCTTACCATCTGGCCCCAGTGCTGCAATGATACCGCGAGACCCACGCTCACCG
GCTCCAGATTTATCAGCAATAAACCAGCCAGCCGGAAGGGCCGAGCGCAGAAGTGGTCCTGCAACTTTAT
CCGCCTCCATCCAGTCTATTAATTGTTGCCGGGAAGCTAGAGTAAGTAGTTCGCCAGTTAATAGTTTGCG
CAACGTTGTTGCCATTGCTACAGGCATCGTGGTGTCACGCTCGTCGTTTGGTATGGCTTCATTCAGCTCC
GGTTCCCAACGATCAAGGCGAGTTACATGATCCCCCATGTTGTGCAAAAAAGCGGTTAGCTCCTTCGGTC
CTCCGATCGTTGTCAGAAGTAAGTTGGCCGCAGTGTTATCACTCATGGTTATGGCAGCACTGCATAATTC
TCTTACTGTCATGCCATCCGTAAGATGCTTTTCTGTGACTGGTGAGTACTCAACCAAGTCATTCTGAGAA
TAGTGTATGCGGCGACCGAGTTGCTCTTGCCCGGCGTCAATACGGGATAATACCGCGCCACATAGCAGAA
CTTTAAAAGTGCTCATCATTGGAAAACGTTCTTCGGGGCGAAAACTCTCAAGGATCTTACCGCTGTTGAG
ATCCAGTTCGATGTAACCCACTCGTGCACCCAACTGATCTTCAGCATCTTTTACTTTCACCAGCGTTTCT
GGGTGAGCAAAAACAGGAAGGCAAAATGCCGCAAAAAAGGGAATAAGGGCGACACGGAAATGTTGAATAC
TCATACTCTTCCTTTTTCAATATTATTGAAGCATTTATCAGGGTTATTGTCTCATGAGCGGATACATATT
TGAATGTATTTAGAAAAATAAACAAATAGGGGTTCCGCGCACATTTCCCCGAAAAGTGCCACCAGCTTTG
CTCTTAGGAGTTTCCTAATACATCCCAAACTCAAATATATAAAGCATTTGACTTGTTCTATGCCCTAGGG
GGCGGGGGGAAGCTAAGCCAGCTTTTTTTAACATTTAAAATGTGGTAATGACTCCAACTTATTGATAGTG
TTTTATGTTCAGATAATGCCCGATGACTTTGTCATGCAGCTCCACCGATTTTGAGAACGACAGCGACTTC
CGTCCCAGCCGTGCCAGGTGCTGCCTCAGATTCAGGTTATGCCGCTCAATTCGCTGCGTATATCGCTTGC
TGATTACGTGCAGCTTTCCCTTCAGGCGGGATTCATACAGCGGCCAGCCATCCGTCATCCATATCACCAC
GTCAAAGGGTGACAGCAGGCTCATAAGACGCCCCAGCGTCGCCATAGTGCGTTCACCGAATACGTGCGCA
ACAACCGTCTTCCGGAGACTGTCATACGCGTAAAACAGCCAGCGCTGGCGCGATTTAGCCCCGACATAGC
CCCACTGTTCGTCCATTTCCGCGCAGACGATGACGTCACTGCCCGGCTGTATGCGCGAGGTTACCGACTG
CGGCCTGAGTTTTTTAAGTGACGTAAAATCGTGTTGAGGCCAACGCCCATAATGCGGGCTGTTGCCCGGC
ATCCAACGCCATTCATGGCCATATCAATGATTTTCTGGTGCGTACCGGGTTGAGAAGCGGTGTAAGTGAA
CTGCAGTTGCCATGTTTTACGGCAGTGAGAGCAGAGATAGCGCTGATGTCCGGCGGTGCTTTTGCCGTTA
CGCACCACCCCGTCAGTAGCTGAACAGGAGGGACAGCTGATAGAAACAGAAGCCACTGGAGCACCTCAAA
AACACCATCATACACTAAATCAGTAAGTTGGCAGCATCACCTTAAAATGTTAATTCCATTTTAAATGCAC
AGATGTTTTTATTTCATAAGGGTTT
